Addgene plasmid #111258: pSW002-PpsbA-E2-Crimson
Purpose: Broad host-range bacterial expression vector with constitutive PsbA promoter; for tagging bacteria with E2-Crimson
Depositing lab: Rosemarie Wilton. Depositing organization: Argonne National Laboratory. Publication: A New Suite of Plasmid Vectors for Fluorescence-Based Imaging of Root Colonizing Pseudomonads. Wilton R, Ahrendt AJ, Shinde S, Sholto-Douglas DJ, Johnson JL, Brennan MB, Kemner KM. Front Plant Sci. 2018 Feb 1;8:2242. doi: 10.3389/fpls.2017.02242. eCollection 2017. PubMed 29449848.
Backbone
  Vector backbone: pME6031
  Backbone manufacturer: Dieter Haas; obtained from Culture Collection of Switzerland
  Total vector size (bp): 9094
  Vector type: Bacterial Expression
Growth in bacteria
  Bacterial resistance: Tetracycline, 10 μg/mL
  Growth temperature: 37°C
  Growth strain: DH5alpha
  Copy number: Low Copy
Gene/Insert
  Gene/Insert name: E2-Crimson
  Species: Synthetic
  Promoter: PpsbA
  Cloning method: Restriction Enzyme; 5′ cloning site NA (unknown if destroyed); 3′ cloning site NA (unknown if destroyed)
  Sequencing primers: 5′ NA
Terms and licenses: Academic/Nonprofit Terms; Industry Terms: Not Available to Industry
How to cite: pSW002-PpsbA-E2-Crimson was a gift from Rosemarie Wilton (Addgene plasmid # 111258 ; http://n2t.net/addgene:111258 ; RRID:Addgene_111258)
