[The description below was written by a language model from this plasmid's Addgene catalogue record and pLannotate feature annotations shown in this document.]
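Description:
pSW002-PpsbA-E2-Crimson is a 9,094 bp broad host-range bacterial expression plasmid built on the pME6031 backbone and intended for fluorescently tagging bacteria, with the associated work focused on imaging root-colonizing pseudomonads. It is a shuttle design with two replication systems. The pVS1 module from a Pseudomonas plasmid (RepA replication protein, oriV origin and the StaA stability protein) supports replication and stable inheritance in pseudomonads and related Gram-negative hosts. A p15A origin allows propagation in E. coli, where the record lists the plasmid as low copy. Selection is by tetracycline, provided by the tetA efflux gene (TcR) together with its divergently oriented regulator tetR.

The payload is E2-Crimson, a synthetic, rapidly maturing, tetrameric far-red fluorescent protein derived from the Discosoma red protein lineage. According to the catalogue entry it is driven by the constitutive PpsbA promoter. The automated feature table does not annotate this promoter, but it does place a bacteriophage T7 gene 10 ribosome binding site immediately upstream of the reporter coding sequence, which lies on the reverse strand. Constitutive expression means cells are labelled without any inducer, which suits tracking bacteria in plant-associated or other complex environments, and far-red emission can help separate the signal from other fluorophores or background.

Several other annotations are only partial matches: fragments of β-lactamase, KanR, a Tn903 transposition protein, an integrase, an RSF origin and the pBR322 bom region. These appear to be backbone remnants rather than functional elements, and the record lists only tetracycline as a resistance marker. The cloning sites used to insert the cassette are not stated.
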