Features (pLannotate 1.2.2; 15 found; start..end, strand, type, name):
    218..619     +  CDS            Y4CG_SINFN (fragment): Protein inferred from homology: Swiss-Prot protein existence level 3. From Sinorhizobium fredii (strain NBRC 101917 / NGR234).
   1179..1808    +  CDS            pVS1 StaA: stability protein from the Pseudomonas plasmid pVS1 (Heeb et al., 2000)
   2237..3310    +  CDS            pVS1 RepA: replication protein from the Pseudomonas plasmid pVS1 (Heeb et al., 2000)
   3376..3570    +  rep_origin     pVS1 oriV: origin of replication for the Pseudomonas plasmid pVS1 (Heeb et al., 2000)
   3800..4113    +  CDS            bla(M) (fragment): β-lactamase lacking the signal sequence; bla(M); allows cytosolic expression of β-lactamase
   4279..4824    +  rep_origin     p15A ori: Plasmids containing the medium-copy-number p15A origin of replication can be propagated in E. coli cells that contain a second plasmid with the ColE1 origin.
   4912..4967    +  rep_origin     RSF ori (fragment): Plasmids containing the RSF 1030 origin of replication can be propagated in E. coli cells that contain additional plasmids with compatible origins.
   5066..5092    -  misc_feature   bom (fragment): basis of mobility region from pBR322
   5275..5460    -  CDS            int (fragment): INT2_ECOLX - Protein inferred from homology: Swiss-Prot protein existence level 3. Putative integrase believed to be involved in the insertion of antibiotic resistance genes into plasmids and transposons. From Escherichia coli.
   5437..6111    -  CDS            E2-Crimson: E2-Crimson is a basic (constitutively fluorescent) far red fluorescent protein published in 2009, derived from Discosoma sp.. It is reported to be a rapidly-maturing tetramer with low acid sensitivity.
   6119..6141    -  RBS            RBS: efficient ribosome binding site from bacteriophage T7 gene 10 (Olins and Rangwala, 1989)
   6371..6636    +  CDS            KanR (fragment): aminoglycoside phosphotransferase; aph(3')-Ia; confers resistance to kanamycin
   6777..6923    +  CDS            TRA2_ECOLX (fragment): Protein predicted: Swiss-Prot protein existence level 4. Required for transposition of transposon Tn903. From Escherichia coli.
   7096..7746    -  CDS            TetR: tetracycline resistance regulatory protein; tetR
   7852..9051    +  CDS            TcR: tetracycline efflux protein; tetA; confers resistance to tetracycline
>Addgene plasmid #111258 | pSW002-PpsbA-E2-Crimson | depositor full sequence | sequence record 209134 | pSW002-PpsbA-E2-Crimson sequence 9094 bps
GATCCAACCCCTCCGCTGCTATAGTGCAGTCGGCTTCTGACGTTCAGTGCAGCCGTCTTCTGAAAACGAC
ATGTCGCACAAGTCCTAAGTTACGCGACAGGCTGCCGCCCTGCCCTTTTCCTGGCGTTTTCTTGTCGCGT
GTTTTAGTCGCATAAAGTAGAATACTTGCGACTAGAACCGGAGACATTACGCCATGAACAAGAGCGCCGC
CGCTGGCCTGCTGGGCTATGCCCGCGTCAGCACCGACGACCAGGACTTGACCAACCAACGGGCCGAACTG
CACGCGGCCGGCTGCACCAAGCTGTTTTCCGAGAAGATCACCGGCACCAGGCGCGACCGCCCGGAGCTGG
CCAGGATGCTTGACCACCTACGCCCTGGCGACGTTGTGACAGTGACCAGGCTAGACCGCCTGGCCCGCAG
CACCCGCGACCTACTGGACATTGCCGAGCGCATCCAGGAGGCCGGCGCGGGCCTGCGTAGCCTGGCAGAG
CCGTGGGCCGACACCACCACGCCGGCCGGCCGCATGGTGTTGACCGTGTTCGCCGGCATTGCCGAGTTCG
AGCGTTCCCTAATCATCGACCGCACCCGGAGCGGGCGCGAGGCCGCCAAGGCCCGAGGCGTGAAGTTTGG
CCCCCGCCCTACCCTCACCCCGGCACAGATCGCGCACGCCCGCGAGCTGATCGACCAGGAAGGCCGCACC
GTGAAAGAGGCGGCTGCACTGCTTGGCGTGCATCGCTCGACCCTGTACCGCGCACTTGAGCGCAGCGAGG
AAGTGACGCCCACCGAGGCCAGGCGGCGCGGTGCCTTCCGTGAGGACGCATTGACCGAGGCCGACGCCCT
GGCAGCCGCCGAGAATGAACGCCAAGAGGAACAAGCATGAAACCGCACCAGGACGGCCAGGACGAACCGT
TTTTCATTACCGAAGAGATCGAGGCGGAGATGATCGCGGCCGGGTACGTGTTCGAGCCGCCCGCGCACGT
CTCAACCGTGCGGCTGCATGAAATCCTGGCCGGTTTGTCTGATGCCAAGCTGGCGGCCTGGCCGGCCAGC
TTGGCCGCTGAAGAAACCGAGCGCCGCCGTCTAAAAAGGTGATGTGTATTTGAGTAAAACAGCTTGCGTC
ATGCGGTCGCTGCGTATATGATGCGATGAGTAAATAAACAAATACGCAAGGGGAACGCATGAAGGTTATC
GCTGTACTTAACCAGAAAGGCGGGTCAGGCAAGACGACCATCGCAACCCATCTAGCCCGCGCCCTGCAAC
TCGCCGGGGCCGATGTTCTGTTAGTCGATTCCGATCCCCAGGGCAGTGCCCGCGATTGGGCGGCCGTGCG
GGAAGATCAACCGCTAACCGTTGTCGGCATCGACCGCCCGACGATTGACCGCGACGTGAAGGCCATCGGC
CGGCGCGACTTCGTAGTGATCGACGGAGCGCCCCAGGCGGCGGACTTGGCTGTGTCCGCGATCAAGGCAG
CCGACTTCGTGCTGATTCCGGTGCAGCCAAGCCCTTACGACATATGGGCCACCGCCGACCTGGTGGAGCT
GGTTAAGCAGCGCATTGAGGTCACGGATGGAAGGCTACAAGCGGCCTTTGTCGTGTCGCGGGCGATCAAA
GGCACGCGCATCGGCGGTGAGGTTGCCGAGGCGCTGGCCGGGTACGAGCTGCCCATTCTTGAGTCCCGTA
TCACGCAGCGCGTGAGCTACCCAGGCACTGCCGCCGCCGGCACAACCGTTCTTGAATCAGAACCCGAGGG
CGACGCTGCCCGCGAGGTCCAGGCGCTGGCCGCTGAAATTAAATCAAAACTCATTTGAGTTAATGAGGTA
AAGAGAAAATGAGCAAAAGCACAAACACGCTAAGTGCCGGCCGTCCGAGCGCACGCAGCAGCAAGGCTGC
AACGTTGGCCAGCCTGGCAGACACGCCAGCCATGAAGCGGGTCAACTTTCAGTTGCCGGCGGAGGATCAC
ACCAAGCTGAAGATGTACGCGGTACGCCAAGGCAAGACCATTACCGAGCTGCTATCTGAATACATCGCGC
AGCTACCAGAGTAAATGAGCAAATGAATAAATGAGTAGATGAATTTTAGCGGCTAAAGGAGGCGGCATGG
AAAATCAAGAACAACCAGGCACCGACGCCGTGGAATGCCCCATGTGTGGAGGAACGGGCGGTTGGCCAGG
CGTAAGCGGCTGGGTTGTCTGCCGGCCCTGCAATGGCACTGGAACCCCCAAGCCCGAGGAATCGGCGTGA
GCGGTCGCAAACCATCCGGCCCGGTACAAATCGGCGCGGCGCTGGGTGATGACCTGGTGGAGAAGTTGAA
GGCCGCGCAGGCCGCCCAGCGGCAACGCATCGAGGCAGAAGCACGCCCCGGTGAATCGTGGCAAGCAGCC
GCTGATCGAATCCGCAAAGAATCCCGGCAACCGCCGGCAGCCGGTGCGCCGTCGATTAGGAAGCCGCCCA
AGGGCGACGAGCAACCAGATTTTTTCGTTCCGATGCTCTATGACGTGGGCACCCGCGATAGTCGCAGCAT
CATGGACGTGGCCGTTTTCCGTCTGTCGAAGCGTGACCGACGAGCTGGCGAGGTGATCCGCTACGAGCTT
CCAGACGGGCACGTAGAGGTTTCCGCAGGGCCGGCCGGCATGGCCAGTGTGTGGGATTACGACCTGGTAC
TGATGGCGGTTTCCCATCTAACCGAATCCATGAACCGATACCGGGAAGGGAAGGGAGACAAGCCCGGCCG
CGTGTTCCGTCCACACGTTGCGGACGTACTCAAGTTCTGCCGGCGAGCCGATGGCGGAAAGCAGAAAGAC
GACCTGGTAGAAACCTGCATTCGGTTAAACACCACGCACGTTGCCATGCAGCGTACGAAGAAGGCCAAGA
ACGGCCGCCTGGTGACGGTATCCGAGGGTGAAGCCTTGATTAGCCGCTACAAGATCGTAAAGAGCGAAAC
CGGGCGGCCGGAGTACATCGAGATCGAGCTAGCTGATTGGATGTACCGCGAGATCACAGAAGGCAAGAAC
CCGGACGTGCTGACGGTTCACCCCGATTACTTTTTGATCGATCCCGGCATCGGCCGTTTTCTCTACCGCC
TGGCACGCCGCGCCGCAGGCAAGGCAGAAGCCAGATGGTTGTTCAAGACGATCTACGAACGCAGTGGCAG
CGCCGGAGAGTTCAAGAAGTTCTGTTTCACCGTGCGCAAGCTGATCGGGTCAAATGACCTGCCGGAGTAC
GATTTGAAGGAGGAGGCGGGGCAGGCTGGCCCGATCCTAGTCATGCGCTACCGCAACCTGATCGAGGGCG
AAGCATCCGCCGGTTCCTAATGTACGGAGCAGATGCTAGGGCAAATTGCCCTAGCAGGGGAAAAAGGTCG
AAAAGGTCTCTTTCCTGTGGATAGCACGTACATTGGGAACCCAAAGCCGTACATTGGGAACCGGAACCCG
TACATTGGGAACCCAAAGCCGTACATTGGGAACCGGTCACACATGTAAGTGACTGATATAAAAGAGAAAA
AAGGCGATTTTTCCGCCTAAAACTCTTTAAAACTTATTAAAACTCTTAAAACCCGCCTGGCCTGTGCATA
ACTGTCTGGCCAGCGCACAGCCGAAGAGCTGCAAAAAGCGCCTACCCTTCGGTCGCTGCGCTCCCTACGC
CCCGCCGCTTCGCGTCGGCCTATCGCGGCCGATGGCCGCTCAAAAATGGCTGGCCTACGGCCAGGCAATC
TACCAGGGCGCGGACAAGCCGCGCCGTCGCCACTCGACCGCCGGCGCTGAGGTCTGCCTCGTGAAGAAGG
TGTTGCTGACTCATACCAGGCAATGGCAACAACGTTGCGCAAACTATTAACTGGCGAACTACTTACTCTA
GCTTCCCGGCAACAATTAATAGACTGGATGGAGGCGGATAAAGTTGCAGGACCACTTCTGCGCTCGGCCC
TTCCGGCTGGCTGGTTTATTGCTGATAAATCTGGAGCCGGTGAGCGTGGGTCTCGCGGTATCATTGCAGC
ACTGGGGCCAGATGGTAAGCCCTCCCGTATCGTAGTTATCTACACGACGGGGAGTCAGGCAACTATGGAT
GAACGAAATAGACAGATCGCTGAGATAGGTGCCTCACTGATTAAGCATTGGTAACTGTCAGACCAAGTTT
ACTCATATATACTTTAGATTGATTTAAAACTTCATTTTTAATTTAAAAGGATCTAGGTGAAGATCCTTTT
TGATAATCTCATGACCAAAATCCCTTAACGTGAGTTTTCGTTCCACTGAGCGTCAGACCCCTTAATAAGA
TGATCTTCTTGAGATCGTTTTGGTCTGCGCGTAATCTCTTGCTCTGAAAACGAAAAAACCGCCTTGCAGG
GCGGTTTTTCGAAGGTTCTCTGAGCTACCAACTCTTTGAACCGAGGTAACTGGCTTGGAGGAGCGCAGTC
ACCAAAACTTGTCCTTTCAGTTTAGCCTTAACCGGCGCATGACTTCAAGACTAACTCCTCTAAATCAATT
ACCAGTGGCTGCTGCCAGTGGTGCTTTTGCATGTCTTTCCGGGTTGGACTCAAGACGATAGTTACCGGAT
AAGGCGCAGCGGTCGGACTGAACGGGGGGTTCGTGCATACAGTCCAGCTTGGAGCGAACTGCCTACCCGG
AACTGAGTGTCAGGCGTGGAATGAGACAAACGCGGCCATAACAGCGGAATGACACCGGTAAACCGAAAGG
CAGGAACAGGAGAGCGCACGAGGGAGCCGCCAGGGGGAAACGCCTGGTATCTTTATAGTCCTGTCGGGTT
TCGCCACCACTGATTTGAGCGTCAGATTTCGTGATGCTTGTCAGGGGGGCGGAGCCTATGGAAAAACGGC
TTTGCCGCGGCCCTCTCACTTCCCTGTTAAGTATCTTCCTGGCATCTTCCAGGAAATCTCCGCCCCGTTC
GTAAGCCATTTCCGCTCGCCGCAGTCGAACGACCGAGCGTAGCGAGTCAGTGAGCGAGGAAGCGGAATAT
ATCCTGTATCACATATTCTGCTGACGCACCGGTGCAGCCTTTTTTCTCCTGCCACATGAAGCACTTCACT
GACACCCTCATCAGTGCCAACATAGTAAGCCAGTATACACTCCGCTAGCGCTGAGGTCTGCCTCGTGAAG
AAGGTGTTGCTGACTCATACCAGGTAGTCCGAGGAGCTTTATGCTTGTAAACCGTTTTGTGAAAAAATTT
TTAAAATAAAAAAGGGGACCTCTAGGGTCCCCAATTAATTAGTAATATAATCTATTAAAGGTCATTCAAA
AGGTCATCCACCGGATCAATTCCCCTGCTCGCGCAGGCTGGGTGCCAAGCTCTCGGGTAACATCAAGGCC
CGATCCTTGGAGCCCTTGCCCTCCCGCACGATGATCGTGCCGTGATCGAAATCCAGATCCTTGACCCGCA
GTTGCAAACCCTCACTGATCCGCTAGTCCGAGGCCTCGAGTTACTACTGGAACAGGTGGTGGCGGGCCTC
GGCGCGCTCGTACTGCTCCACCACGGTGTAGTCCTCGTTGTGGGAGGTGATGTCGAGCTTGTAGTCCACG
TAGTGGTAGCCGGGCAGCTTCACGGGCTTCTTGGCCATGTAGATGGACTTGAACTCACACAGGTAGTGGC
CGCCGCCCTTCAGCTTCAGCGCCATGTGGTTCTCGCCCTTCAGCACGCCGTCGCGGGGGTAGTTGCGCTC
AGTGGAGGGCTCCCAGCCCAGAGTCTTCTTCTGCATTACGGGGCCGTCGGAGGGGAAGTTCACGCCGATG
AACTTCACGTGGTAGATGAGGGTGCCGTCCTGCAGGGAGGAGTCCTGGGTCACGGTCACCACGCCGCCGT
CCTCGAAGTTCATCACGCGCTCCCACTTGAAGCCCTCGGGGAAGGACTGCTTGAGGTAGTCGGGGATGTC
GGCGGGGTGCTTGATGTACGCCTTGGAGCCGTAGAAGAACTGGGGGGACAGGATGTCCCAGGCGAAGGGC
AGGGGGCCGCCCTTGGTCACTTGCAGCTTGGCGGTCTGGGTGCCCTCGTAGGGCTTGCCCTCGCCCACGC
CCTCGATCTCGAACTCGTGGCCGTTCACGGAGCCCTCCATGTGCACCTTGAAGCGCATGAAGGGCTTGAT
GACGTTCTCAGTGGAATTCATATGTATATCTCCTTCTTAAAGTTAAACAAAATTATTTCAAGAGGATCGA
TCCCCCGTCTCTCTAAAATTGCAGTCATGGTAAAATCTTGGTTTATTTAATTTAATCATCAGGGACTCCC
AAGCACATTAATTCTTCTCAAAATAGAGAATTGATAGCTTGTTATTCAACAGTATAACATGTCTTATACG
CCCGTGTCAACCAATATTCATTGAGATCCACGCGTCGACGTCATATGGATCCGATATCGCCGTGGCGGCC
AGCTTTTGCCATTCTCACCGGATTCAGTCGTCACTCATGGTGATTTCTCACTTGATAACCTTATTTTTGA
CGAGGGGAAATTAATAGGTTGTATTGATGTTGGACGAGTCGGAATCGCAGACCGATACCAGGATCTTGCC
ATCCTATGGAACTGCCTCGGTGAGTTTTCTCCTTCATTACAGAAACGGCTTTTTCAAAAATATGGTATTG
ATAATCCTGATATGAATAAATTGCAGTTTCATTTGATGCTCGATGAGTTTTTCTAATCAGAATTGGTTAA
TTGGTTGTAACACTGGCAGAGCATTACGCTGACTTGACGGGACGGCGGCTTTGTTGAATAAATCGAACTT
TTGCTGAGTTGAAGGATCAGATCACGCATCTTCCCGACAACGCAGACCGTTCCGTGGCAAAGCAAAAGTT
CAAAATCACCAACTGGTCCACCTACAACAAAGCTCTCATCAACCGTGGCTCCCTCACTTTCTGGCTGGAT
GATGGGGCGATTCAGGCCTGGTATGAGTCAGCAACACCTTCTTCACGAGGCAGACCTCAGCGCCAGAAGG
CCGCCAGAGAGGCCGAGCGCGGCCGTGAGGCTTGGACGCTAGGGCAGGGCATGAAAAAGCCCGTAGCGGG
CTGCTACGGGCGTCTGACGCGGTGGAAAGGGGGAGGGGATGTTGTCTACATGGCTCTGCTGTAGTGAGTG
GGTTGCGCTCCGGCAGCGGTCCTGATCAATCGTCACCCTTTCTCGGTCCTTCAACGTTCCTGACAACGAG
CCTCCTTTTCGCCAATCCATCGACAATCACCGCGAGTCCCTGCTCGAACGCTGCGTCCGGACCGGCTTCG
TCGAAGGCGTCTATCGCGGCCCGCAACAGCGGCGAGAGCGGAGCCTGTTCAACGGTGCCGCCGCGCTCGC
CGGCATCGCTGTCGCCGGCCTGCTCCTCAAGCACGGCCCCAACAGTGAAGTAGCTGATTGTCATCAGCGC
ATTGACGGCGTCCCCGGCCGAAAAACCCGCCTCGCAGAGGAAGCGAAGCTGCGCGTCGGCCGTTTCCATC
TGCGGTGCGCCCGGTCGCGTGCCGGCATGGATGCGCGCGCCATCGCGGTAGGCGAGCAGCGCCTGCCTGA
AGCTGCGGGCATTCCCGATCAGAAATGAGCGCCAGTCGTCGTCGGCTCTCGGCACCGAATGCGTATGATT
CTCCGCCAGCATGGCTTCGGCCAGTGCGTCGAGCAGCGCCCGCTTGTTCCTGAAGTGCCAGTAAAGCGCC
GGCTGCTGAACCCCCAACCGTTCCGCCAGTTTGCGTGTCGTCAGACCGTCTACGCCGACCTCGTTCAACA
GGTCCAGGGCGGCACGGATCACTGTATTCGGCTGCAACTTTGTCATGCTTGACACTTTATCACTGATAAA
CATAATATGTCCACCAACTTATCAGTGATAAAGAATCCGCGCGTTCAATCGGACCAGCGGAGGCTGGTCC
GGAGGCCAGACGTGAAACCCAACATACCCCTGATCGTAATTCTGAGCACTGTCGCGCTCGACGCTGTCGG
CATCGGCCTGATTATGCCGGTGCTGCCGGGCCTCCTGCGCGATCTGGTTCACTCGAACGACGTCACCGCC
CACTATGGCATTCTGCTGGCGCTGTATGCGTTGGTGCAATTTGCCTGCGCACCTGTGCTGGGCGCGCTGT
CGGATCGTTTCGGGCGGCGGCCAATCTTGCTCGTCTCGCTGGCCGGCGCCACTGTCGACTACGCCATCAT
GGCGACAGCGCCTTTCCTTTGGGTTCTCTATATCGGGCGGATCGTGGCCGGCATCACCGGGGCGACTGGG
GCGGTAGCCGGCGCTTATATTGCCGATATCACTGATGGCGATGAGCGCGCGCGGCACTTCGGCTTCATGA
GCGCCTGTTTCGGGTTCGGGATGGTCGCGGGACCTGTGCTCGGTGGGCTGATGGGCGGTTTCTCCCCCCA
CGCTCCGTTCTTCGCCGCGGCAGCCTTGAACGGCCTCAATTTCCTGACGGGCTGTTTCCTTTTGCCGGAG
TCGCACAAAGGCGAACGCCGGCCGTTACGCCGGGAGGCTCTCAACCCGCTCGCTTCGTTCCGGTGGGCCC
GGGGCATGACCGTCGTCGCCGCCCTGATGGCGGTCTTCTTCATCATGCAACTTGTCGGACAGGTGCCGGC
CGCGCTTTGGGTCATTTTCGGCGAGGATCGCTTTCACTGGGACGCGACCACGATCGGCATTTCGCTTGCC
GCATTTGGCATTCTGCATTCACTCGCCCAGGCAATGATCACCGGCCCTGTAGCCGCCCGGCTCGGCGAAA
GGCGGGCACTCATGCTCGGAATGATTGCCGACGGCACAGGCTACATCCTGCTTGCCTTCGCGACACGGGG
ATGGATGGCGTTCCCGATCATGGTCCTGCTTGCTTCGGGTGGCATCGGAATGCCGGCGCTGCAAGCAATG
TTGTCCAGGCAGGTGGATGAGGAACGTCAGGGGCAGCTGCAAGGCTCACTGGCGGCGCTCACCAGCCTGA
CCTCGATCGTCGGACCCCTCCTCTTCACGGCGATCTATGCGGCTTCTATAACAACGTGGAACGGGTGGGC
ATGGATTGCAGGCGCTGCCCTCTACTTGCTCTGCCTGCCGGCGCTGCGTCGCGGGCTTTGGAGCGGCGCA
GGGCAACGAGCCGATCGCTGATCGTGGAAACGATAGGGGCCGCTCTAGTACTAGCTAGAACTAT
