Features (pLannotate 1.2.2; 15 found; start..end, strand, type, name):
    218..619     +  CDS            Y4CG_SINFN (fragment): Protein inferred from homology: Swiss-Prot protein existence level 3. From Sinorhizobium fredii (strain NBRC 101917 / NGR234).
   1179..1808    +  CDS            pVS1 StaA: stability protein from the Pseudomonas plasmid pVS1 (Heeb et al., 2000)
   2237..3310    +  CDS            pVS1 RepA: replication protein from the Pseudomonas plasmid pVS1 (Heeb et al., 2000)
   3376..3570    +  rep_origin     pVS1 oriV: origin of replication for the Pseudomonas plasmid pVS1 (Heeb et al., 2000)
   3800..4113    +  CDS            bla(M) (fragment): β-lactamase lacking the signal sequence; bla(M); allows cytosolic expression of β-lactamase
   4279..4824    +  rep_origin     p15A ori: Plasmids containing the medium-copy-number p15A origin of replication can be propagated in E. coli cells that contain a second plasmid with the ColE1 origin.
   4912..4967    +  rep_origin     RSF ori (fragment): Plasmids containing the RSF 1030 origin of replication can be propagated in E. coli cells that contain additional plasmids with compatible origins.
   5066..5092    -  misc_feature   bom (fragment): basis of mobility region from pBR322
   5275..5460    -  CDS            int (fragment): INT2_ECOLX - Protein inferred from homology: Swiss-Prot protein existence level 3. Putative integrase believed to be involved in the insertion of antibiotic resistance genes into plasmids and transposons. From Escherichia coli.
   5437..6111    -  CDS            E2-Crimson: E2-Crimson is a basic (constitutively fluorescent) far red fluorescent protein published in 2009, derived from Discosoma sp.. It is reported to be a rapidly-maturing tetramer with low acid sensitivity.
   6119..6141    -  RBS            RBS: efficient ribosome binding site from bacteriophage T7 gene 10 (Olins and Rangwala, 1989)
   6371..6636    +  CDS            KanR (fragment): aminoglycoside phosphotransferase; aph(3')-Ia; confers resistance to kanamycin
   6777..6923    +  CDS            TRA2_ECOLX (fragment): Protein predicted: Swiss-Prot protein existence level 4. Required for transposition of transposon Tn903. From Escherichia coli.
   7096..7746    -  CDS            TetR: tetracycline resistance regulatory protein; tetR
   7852..9051    +  CDS            TcR: tetracycline efflux protein; tetA; confers resistance to tetracycline
>Addgene plasmid #111258 | pSW002-PpsbA-E2-Crimson | addgene full sequence | sequence record 215261 | Addgene NGS Result
GATCCAACCCCTCCGCTGCTATAGTGCAGTCGGCTTCTGACGTTCAGTGCAGCCGTCTTCTGAAAACGAC
ATGTCGCACAAGTCCTAAGTTACGCGACAGGCTGCCGCCCTGCCCTTTTCCTGGCGTTTTCTTGTCGCGT
GTTTTAGTCGCATAAAGTAGAATACTTGCGACTAGAACCGGAGACATTACGCCATGAACAAGAGCGCCGC
CGCTGGCCTGCTGGGCTATGCCCGCGTCAGCACCGACGACCAGGACTTGACCAACCAACGGGCCGAACTG
CACGCGGCCGGCTGCACCAAGCTGTTTTCCGAGAAGATCACCGGCACCAGGCGCGACCGCCCGGAGCTGG
CCAGGATGCTTGACCACCTACGCCCTGGCGACGTTGTGACAGTGACCAGGCTAGACCGCCTGGCCCGCAG
CACCCGCGACCTACTGGACATTGCCGAGCGCATCCAGGAGGCCGGCGCGGGCCTGCGTAGCCTGGCAGAG
CCGTGGGCCGACACCACCACGCCGGCCGGCCGCATGGTGTTGACCGTGTTCGCCGGCATTGCCGAGTTCG
AGCGTTCCCTAATCATCGACCGCACCCGGAGCGGGCGCGAGGCCGCCAAGGCCCGAGGCGTGAAGTTTGG
CCCCCGCCCTACCCTCACCCCGGCACAGATCGCGCACGCCCGCGAGCTGATCGACCAGGAAGGCCGCACC
GTGAAAGAGGCGGCTGCACTGCTTGGCGTGCATCGCTCGACCCTGTACCGCGCACTTGAGCGCAGCGAGG
AAGTGACGCCCACCGAGGCCAGGCGGCGCGGTGCCTTCCGTGAGGACGCATTGACCGAGGCCGACGCCCT
GGCAGCCGCCGAGAATGAACGCCAAGAGGAACAAGCATGAAACCGCACCAGGACGGCCAGGACGAACCGT
TTTTCATTACCGAAGAGATCGAGGCGGAGATGATCGCGGCCGGGTACGTGTTCGAGCCGCCCGCGCACGT
CTCAACCGTGCGGCTGCATGAAATCCTGGCCGGTTTGTCTGATGCCAAGCTGGCGGCCTGGCCGGCCAGC
TTGGCCGCTGAAGAAACCGAGCGCCGCCGTCTAAAAAGGTGATGTGTATTTGAGTAAAACAGCTTGCGTC
ATGCGGTCGCTGCGTATATGATGCGATGAGTAAATAAACAAATACGCAAGGGGAACGCATGAAGGTTATC
GCTGTACTTAACCAGAAAGGCGGGTCAGGCAAGACGACCATCGCAACCCATCTAGCCCGCGCCCTGCAAC
TCGCCGGGGCCGATGTTCTGTTAGTCGATTCCGATCCCCAGGGCAGTGCCCGCGATTGGGCGGCCGTGCG
GGAAGATCAACCGCTAACCGTTGTCGGCATCGACCGCCCGACGATTGACCGCGACGTGAAGGCCATCGGC
CGGCGCGACTTCGTAGTGATCGACGGAGCGCCCCAGGCGGCGGACTTGGCTGTGTCCGCGATCAAGGCAG
CCGACTTCGTGCTGATTCCGGTGCAGCCAAGCCCTTACGACATATGGGCCACCGCCGACCTGGTGGAGCT
GGTTAAGCAGCGCATTGAGGTCACGGATGGAAGGCTACAAGCGGCCTTTGTCGTGTCGCGGGCGATCAAA
GGCACGCGCATCGGCGGTGAGGTTGCCGAGGCGCTGGCCGGGTACGAGCTGCCCATTCTTGAGTCCCGTA
TCACGCAGCGCGTGAGCTACCCAGGCACTGCCGCCGCCGGCACAACCGTTCTTGAATCAGAACCCGAGGG
CGACGCTGCCCGCGAGGTCCAGGCGCTGGCCGCTGAAATTAAATCAAAACTCATTTGAGTTAATGAGGTA
AAGAGAAAATGAGCAAAAGCACAAACACGCTAAGTGCCGGCCGTCCGAGCGCACGCAGCAGCAAGGCTGC
AACGTTGGCCAGCCTGGCAGACACGCCAGCCATGAAGCGGGTCAACTTTCAGTTGCCGGCGGAGGATCAC
ACCAAGCTGAAGATGTACGCGGTACGCCAAGGCAAGACCATTACCGAGCTGCTATCTGAATACATCGCGC
AGCTACCAGAGTAAATGAGCAAATGAATAAATGAGTAGATGAATTTTAGCGGCTAAAGGAGGCGGCATGG
AAAATCAAGAACAACCAGGCACCGACGCCGTGGAATGCCCCATGTGTGGAGGAACGGGCGGTTGGCCAGG
CGTAAGCGGCTGGGTTGTCTGCCGGCCCTGCAATGGCACTGGAACCCCCAAGCCCGAGGAATCGGCGTGA
GCGGTCGCAAACCATCCGGCCCGGTACAAATCGGCGCGGCGCTGGGTGATGACCTGGTGGAGAAGTTGAA
GGCCGCGCAGGCCGCCCAGCGGCAACGCATCGAGGCAGAAGCACGCCCCGGTGAATCGTGGCAAGCAGCC
GCTGATCGAATCCGCAAAGAATCCCGGCAACCGCCGGCAGCCGGTGCGCCGTCGATTAGGAAGCCGCCCA
AGGGCGACGAGCAACCAGATTTTTTCGTTCCGATGCTCTATGACGTGGGCACCCGCGATAGTCGCAGCAT
CATGGACGTGGCCGTTTTCCGTCTGTCGAAGCGTGACCGACGAGCTGGCGAGGTGATCCGCTACGAGCTT
CCAGACGGGCACGTAGAGGTTTCCGCAGGGCCGGCCGGCATGGCCAGTGTGTGGGATTACGACCTGGTAC
TGATGGCGGTTTCCCATCTAACCGAATCCATGAACCGATACCGGGAAGGGAAGGGAGACAAGCCCGGCCG
CGTGTTCCGTCCACACGTTGCGGACGTACTCAAGTTCTGCCGGCGAGCCGATGGCGGAAAGCAGAAAGAC
GACCTGGTAGAAACCTGCATTCGGTTAAACACCACGCACGTTGCCATGCAGCGTACGAAGAAGGCCAAGA
ACGGCCGCCTGGTGACGGTATCCGAGGGTGAAGCCTTGATTAGCCGCTACAAGATCGTAAAGAGCGAAAC
CGGGCGGCCGGAGTACATCGAGATCGAGCTAGCTGATTGGATGTACCGCGAGATCACAGAAGGCAAGAAC
CCGGACGTGCTGACGGTTCACCCCGATTACTTTTTGATCGATCCCGGCATCGGCCGTTTTCTCTACCGCC
TGGCACGCCGCGCCGCAGGCAAGGCAGAAGCCAGATGGTTGTTCAAGACGATCTACGAACGCAGTGGCAG
CGCCGGAGAGTTCAAGAAGTTCTGTTTCACCGTGCGCAAGCTGATCGGGTCAAATGACCTGCCGGAGTAC
GATTTGAAGGAGGAGGCGGGGCAGGCTGGCCCGATCCTAGTCATGCGCTACCGCAACCTGATCGAGGGCG
AAGCATCCGCCGGTTCCTAATGTACGGAGCAGATGCTAGGGCAAATTGCCCTAGCAGGGGAAAAAGGTCG
AAAAGGTCTCTTTCCTGTGGATAGCACGTACATTGGGAACCCAAAGCCGTACATTGGGAACCGGAACCCG
TACATTGGGAACCCAAAGCCGTACATTGGGAACCGGTCACACATGTAAGTGACTGATATAAAAGAGAAAA
AAGGCGATTTTTCCGCCTAAAACTCTTTAAAACTTATTAAAACTCTTAAAACCCGCCTGGCCTGTGCATA
ACTGTCTGGCCAGCGCACAGCCGAAGAGCTGCAAAAAGCGCCTACCCTTCGGTCGCTGCGCTCCCTACGC
CCCGCCGCTTCGCGTCGGCCTATCGCGGCCGATGGCCGCTCAAAAATGGCTGGCCTACGGCCAGGCAATC
TACCAGGGCGCGGACAAGCCGCGCCGTCGCCACTCGACCGCCGGCGCTGAGGTCTGCCTCGTGAAGAAGG
TGTTGCTGACTCATACCAGGCAATGGCAACAACGTTGCGCAAACTATTAACTGGCGAACTACTTACTCTA
GCTTCCCGGCAACAATTAATAGACTGGATGGAGGCGGATAAAGTTGCAGGACCACTTCTGCGCTCGGCCC
TTCCGGCTGGCTGGTTTATTGCTGATAAATCTGGAGCCGGTGAGCGTGGGTCTCGCGGTATCATTGCAGC
ACTGGGGCCAGATGGTAAGCCCTCCCGTATCGTAGTTATCTACACGACGGGGAGTCAGGCAACTATGGAT
GAACGAAATAGACAGATCGCTGAGATAGGTGCCTCACTGATTAAGCATTGGTAACTGTCAGACCAAGTTT
ACTCATATATACTTTAGATTGATTTAAAACTTCATTTTTAATTTAAAAGGATCTAGGTGAAGATCCTTTT
TGATAATCTCATGACCAAAATCCCTTAACGTGAGTTTTCGTTCCACTGAGCGTCAGACCCCTTAATAAGA
TGATCTTCTTGAGATCGTTTTGGTCTGCGCGTAATCTCTTGCTCTGAAAACGAAAAAACCGCCTTGCAGG
GCGGTTTTTCGAAGGTTCTCTGAGCTACCAACTCTTTGAACCGAGGTAACTGGCTTGGAGGAGCGCAGTC
ACCAAAACTTGTCCTTTCAGTTTAGCCTTAACCGGCGCATGACTTCAAGACTAACTCCTCTAAATCAATT
ACCAGTGGCTGCTGCCAGTGGTGCTTTTGCATGTCTTTCCGGGTTGGACTCAAGACGATAGTTACCGGAT
AAGGCGCAGCGGTCGGACTGAACGGGGGGTTCGTGCATACAGTCCAGCTTGGAGCGAACTGCCTACCCGG
AACTGAGTGTCAGGCGTGGAATGAGACAAACGCGGCCATAACAGCGGAATGACACCGGTAAACCGAAAGG
CAGGAACAGGAGAGCGCACGAGGGAGCCGCCAGGGGGAAACGCCTGGTATCTTTATAGTCCTGTCGGGTT
TCGCCACCACTGATTTGAGCGTCAGATTTCGTGATGCTTGTCAGGGGGGCGGAGCCTATGGAAAAACGGC
TTTGCCGCGGCCCTCTCACTTCCCTGTTAAGTATCTTCCTGGCATCTTCCAGGAAATCTCCGCCCCGTTC
GTAAGCCATTTCCGCTCGCCGCAGTCGAACGACCGAGCGTAGCGAGTCAGTGAGCGAGGAAGCGGAATAT
ATCCTGTATCACATATTCTGCTGACGCACCGGTGCAGCCTTTTTTCTCCTGCCACATGAAGCACTTCACT
GACACCCTCATCAGTGCCAACATAGTAAGCCAGTATACACTCCGCTAGCGCTGAGGTCTGCCTCGTGAAG
AAGGTGTTGCTGACTCATACCAGGTAGTCCGAGGAGCTTTATGCTTGTAAACCGTTTTGTGAAAAAATTT
TTAAAATAAAAAAGGGGACCTCTAGGGTCCCCAATTAATTAGTAATATAATCTATTAAAGGTCATTCAAA
AGGTCATCCACCGGATCAATTCCCCTGCTCGCGCAGGCTGGGTGCCAAGCTCTCGGGTAACATCAAGGCC
CGATCCTTGGAGCCCTTGCCCTCCCGCACGATGATCGTGCCGTGATCGAAATCCAGATCCTTGACCCGCA
GTTGCAAACCCTCACTGATCCGCTAGTCCGAGGCCTCGAGTTACTACTGGAACAGGTGGTGGCGGGCCTC
GGCGCGCTCGTACTGCTCCACCACGGTGTAGTCCTCGTTGTGGGAGGTGATGTCGAGCTTGTAGTCCACG
TAGTGGTAGCCGGGCAGCTTCACGGGCTTCTTGGCCATGTAGATGGACTTGAACTCACACAGGTAGTGGC
CGCCGCCCTTCAGCTTCAGCGCCATGTGGTTCTCTCCCTTCAGCACGCCGTCGCGGGGGTAGTTGCGCTC
AGTGGAGGGCTCCCAGCCCAGAGTCTTCTTCTGCATTACGGGGCCGTCGGAGGGGAAGTTCACGCCGATG
AACTTCACGTGGTAGATGAGGGTGCCGTCCTGCAGGGAGGAGTCCTGGGTCACGGTCACCACGCCGCCGT
CCTCGAAGTTCATCACGCGCTCCCACTTGAAGCCCTCGGGGAAGGACTGCTTGAGGTAGTCGGGGATGTC
GGCGGGGTGCTTGATGTACGCCTTGGAGCCGTAGAAGAACTGGGGGGACAGGATGTCCCAGGCGAAGGGC
AGGGGGCCGCCCTTGGTCACTTGCAGCTTGGCGGTCTGGGTGCCCTCGTAGGGCTTGCCCTCGCCCACGC
CCTCGATCTCGAACTCGTGGCCGTTCACGGAGCCCTCCATGTGCACCTTGAAGCGCATGAAGGGCTTGAT
GACGTTCTCAGTGGAATTCATATGTATATCTCCTTCTTAAAGTTAAACAAAATTATTTCAAGAGGATCGA
TCCCCCGTCTCTCTAAAATTGCAGTCATGGTAAAATCTTGGTTTATTTAATTTAATCATCAGGGACTCCC
AAGCACATTAATTCTTCTCAAAATAGAGAATTGATAGCTTGTTATTCAACAGTATAACATGTCTTATACG
CCCGTGTCAACCAATATTCATTGAGATCCACGCGTCGACGTCATATGGATCCGATATCGCCGTGGCGGCC
AGCTTTTGCCATTCTCACCGGATTCAGTCGTCACTCATGGTGATTTCTCACTTGATAACCTTATTTTTGA
CGAGGGGAAATTAATAGGTTGTATTGATGTTGGACGAGTCGGAATCGCAGACCGATACCAGGATCTTGCC
ATCCTATGGAACTGCCTCGGTGAGTTTTCTCCTTCATTACAGAAACGGCTTTTTCAAAAATATGGTATTG
ATAATCCTGATATGAATAAATTGCAGTTTCATTTGATGCTCGATGAGTTTTTCTAATCAGAATTGGTTAA
TTGGTTGTAACACTGGCAGAGCATTACGCTGACTTGACGGGACGGCGGCTTTGTTGAATAAATCGAACTT
TTGCTGAGTTGAAGGATCAGATCACGCATCTTCCCGACAACGCAGACCGTTCCGTGGCAAAGCAAAAGTT
CAAAATCACCAACTGGTCCACCTACAACAAAGCTCTCATCAACCGTGGCTCCCTCACTTTCTGGCTGGAT
GATGGGGCGATTCAGGCCTGGTATGAGTCAGCAACACCTTCTTCACGAGGCAGACCTCAGCGCCAGAAGG
CCGCCAGAGAGGCCGAGCGCGGCCGTGAGGCTTGGACGCTAGGGCAGGGCATGAAAAAGCCCGTAGCGGG
CTGCTACGGGCGTCTGACGCGGTGGAAAGGGGGAGGGGATGTTGTCTACATGGCTCTGCTGTAGTGAGTG
GGTTGCGCTCCGGCAGCGGTCCTGATCAATCGTCACCCTTTCTCGGTCCTTCAACGTTCCTGACAACGAG
CCTCCTTTTCGCCAATCCATCGACAATCACCGCGAGTCCCTGCTCGAACGCTGCGTCCGGACCGGCTTCG
TCGAAGGCGTCTATCGCGGCCCGCAACAGCGGCGAGAGCGGAGCCTGTTCAACGGTGCCGCCGCGCTCGC
CGGCATCGCTGTCGCCGGCCTGCTCCTCAAGCACGGCCCCAACAGTGAAGTAGCTGATTGTCATCAGCGC
ATTGACGGCGTCCCCGGCCGAAAAACCCGCCTCGCAGAGGAAGCGAAGCTGCGCGTCGGCCGTTTCCATC
TGCGGTGCGCCCGGTCGCGTGCCGGCATGGATGCGCGCGCCATCGCGGTAGGCGAGCAGCGCCTGCCTGA
AGCTGCGGGCATTCCCGATCAGAAATGAGCGCCAGTCGTCGTCGGCTCTCGGCACCGAATGCGTATGATT
CTCCGCCAGCATGGCTTCGGCCAGTGCGTCGAGCAGCGCCCGCTTGTTCCTGAAGTGCCAGTAAAGCGCC
GGCTGCTGAACCCCCAACCGTTCCGCCAGTTTGCGTGTCGTCAGACCGTCTACGCCGACCTCGTTCAACA
GGTCCAGGGCGGCACGGATCACTGTATTCGGCTGCAACTTTGTCATGCTTGACACTTTATCACTGATAAA
CATAATATGTCCACCAACTTATCAGTGATAAAGAATCCGCGCGTTCAATCGGACCAGCGGAGGCTGGTCC
GGAGGCCAGACGTGAAACCCAACATACCCCTGATCGTAATTCTGAGCACTGTCGCGCTCGACGCTGTCGG
CATCGGCCTGATTATGCCGGTGCTGCCGGGCCTCCTGCGCGATCTGGTTCACTCGAACGACGTCACCGCC
CACTATGGCATTCTGCTGGCGCTGTATGCGTTGGTGCAATTTGCCTGCGCACCTGTGCTGGGCGCGCTGT
CGGATCGTTTCGGGCGGCGGCCAATCTTGCTCGTCTCGCTGGCCGGCGCCACTGTCGACTACGCCATCAT
GGCGACAGCGCCTTTCCTTTGGGTTCTCTATATCGGGCGGATCGTGGCCGGCATCACCGGGGCGACTGGG
GCGGTAGCCGGCGCTTATATTGCCGATATCACTGATGGCGATGAGCGCGCGCGGCACTTCGGCTTCATGA
GCGCCTGTTTCGGGTTCGGGATGGTCGCGGGACCTGTGCTCGGTGGGCTGATGGGCGGTTTCTCCCCCCA
CGCTCCGTTCTTCGCCGCGGCAGCCTTGAACGGCCTCAATTTCCTGACGGGCTGTTTCCTTTTGCCGGAG
TCGCACAAAGGCGAACGCCGGCCGTTACGCCGGGAGGCTCTCAACCCGCTCGCTTCGTTCCGGTGGGCCC
GGGGCATGACCGTCGTCGCCGCCCTGATGGCGGTCTTCTTCATCATGCAACTTGTCGGACAGGTGCCGGC
CGCGCTTTGGGTCATTTTCGGCGAGGATCGCTTTCACTGGGACGCGACCACGATCGGCATTTCGCTTGCC
GCATTTGGCATTCTGCATTCACTCGCCCAGGCAATGATCACCGGCCCTGTAGCCGCCCGGCTCGGCGAAA
GGCGGGCACTCATGCTCGGAATGATTGCCGACGGCACAGGCTACATCCTGCTTGCCTTCGCGACACGGGG
ATGGATGGCGTTCCCGATCATGGTCCTGCTTGCTTCGGGTGGCATCGGAATGCCGGCGCTGCAAGCAATG
TTGTCCAGGCAGGTGGATGAGGAACGTCAGGGGCAGCTGCAAGGCTCACTGGCGGCGCTCACCAGCCTGA
CCTCGATCGTCGGACCCCTCCTCTTCACGGCGATCTATGCGGCTTCTATAACAACGTGGAACGGGTGGGC
ATGGATTGCAGGCGCTGCCCTCTACTTGCTCTGCCTGCCGGCGCTGCGTCGCGGGCTTTGGAGCGGCGCA
GGGCAACGAGCCGATCGCTGATCGTGGAAACGATAGGGGCCGCTCTAGTACTAGCTAGAACTAT
